>Addgene plasmid #133633 | ZJOM2 | addgene full sequence | sequence record 267443 | Addgene NGS Result
ACGCGGCCGCCAGCTGAAGCTTGATCTCAAGGAAAAAAATGCAATGTCGGGCGCCAATACTTATGATCAT
GCTTAGTCTCGACATTGACCTTGCTTGCTACAGTAATCTGGTGTCCGAGTAGTGACATCTAGGTACCGGT
GAGAACTATATCTTCATTACTACACTTGTCGCCCCTGAATATTATCGCTACACACGCGAAAGAGCTCTTG
TTAAAGTTACTCTCGCATCATTGCGGTACATGTTTTGCATATTCATCTGAAGTAGGAAAGGGTATAAGCA
GTATATGATGTACCATCTGCATAAGCGGTGTTTAATGCGTACCTATCGTTTAAGAACAAAAGGAACACAC
CCACACCCGCTCCAATACCATATTGAGAGAATAATGAGGTAACATATGCTTCTATTTGGTTCGATAAGAC
GGCTACTAGTCCAAAAAAAGTCAAACAACAATTTCAACAGCTACATTCTGAAGATAGAACGCATTTTTGC
CTGAATATTGCAACTCAATAGACATTCTAAAGTGCTACGAGAAAAAAGCTTGTAATGGACCATGGCAATG
TGCGCCATATATATATGCGGCTCCCTTATGAGTAGAAGAAAATATATGACTGGTGGTACAAAGTGGCATG
GTGGTATATAGATGTAGGAACACCATTTGAGTTTGCCATAATGATTAAATTTCCCTTTTTATAAAGAATT
AGCCGCCCATAACACGAAAAATATCACAGTTGACGAAAGAAGACACGTCGCCTAAACGCGTAATGAATCG
CAATATACGAAAAGCTAAACGGGTTTTTCAGAATCCTCTTACCCAGCCTTGGATAATAGTTTTGGCCGAA
AAAAAAAAAAAGAAAGAAAAAAATTGAAATTTCGCGATCCGAACAAACAATGAACAGAAAAACAGAATAT
ATATAACGCTGCCAAGCCTATTTCTTGTTGCCGATTAATTGTTGACATCCTCTTAATTACCAAAAGAGCC
TAAGAAAACAAACACACTAACCACACAGTACCTTTCGCCCGAATGTCTGAATTGAAAACAGGTCATGCAG
GCCATAACCCTTGGGCTTCAGTTGCCAATTCCGGTCCGATCTCTATTTTATCCTACTGTGGTTCCTCTAT
TTTAATGACGGTGACTAACAAGTTCGTCGTCAATTTGAAGGATTTCAACATGAACTTTGTCATGCTTTTC
GTGCAATCTTTGGTTTGTACTATAACCTTGATTATCCTACGTATACTGGGCTATGCGAAGTTCCGTTCAT
TAAACAAAACAGACGCCAAGAACTGGTTCCCTATTTCCTTTTTACTGGTCTTGATGATCTACACCTCTTC
GAAGGCTTTACAATACTTGGCTGTTCCAATTTACACCATTTTCAAGAATTTGACTATTATCTTGATTGCT
TATGGTGAGGTTCTCTTTTTTGGTGGCTCTGTCACCTCCATGGAATTGTCATCATTTTTGTTGATGGTCC
TTTCTTCTGTCGTTGCAACTTGGGGTGACCAGCAAGCTGTGGCTGCCAAGGCTGCTTCATTGGCTGAAGG
AGCAGCCGGTGCTGTTGCCTCCTTTAACCCAGGTTATTTCTGGATGTTCACCAACTGTATCACTTCTGCA
TTATTCGTTCTTATAATGAGAAAGAGAATTAAGTTAACTAACTTCAAGGATTTCGACACTATGTTTTACA
ACAATGTTTTGGCTCTACCTATTCTATTGCTGTTTTCTTTCTGTGTGGAAGATTGGTCTTCAGTTAATTT
GACCAATAACTTTTCTAACGATTCGCTAACTGCTATGATCATCAGTGGTGTTGCATCCGTCGGTATTTCT
TACTGTTCCGGTTGGTGTGTTCGTGTTACTTCGTCTACTACATATTCGATGGTAGGGGCTTTGAACAAGC
TGCCAATTGCCTTGTCTGGTTTGATTTTCTTTGATGCTCCAAGAAACTTCTTATCTATTCTCTCCATTTT
TATTGGTTTCCTATCAGGTATTATTTATGCTGTTGCCAAACAAAAGAAGCAACAAGCCCAACCTTTACGT
AAAGCTTCGTACGCTGCAGGTCGACGGATCGGTGACGGTGCTGGTTTAATTAACATGTCTAAAGGTGAAG
AATTATTCACTGGTGTTGTCCCAATTTTGGTTGAATTAGATGGTGATGTTAATGGTCACAAATTTTCTGT
CTCCGGTGAAGGTGAAGGTGATGCTACTTACGGTAAATTGACCTTAAAATTTATTTGTACTACTGGTAAA
TTGCCAGTTCCATGGCCAACCTTAGTCACTACTTTAACTTATGGTGTTCAATGTTTTTCTAGATACCCAG
ATCATATGAAACAACATGACTTTTTCAAGTCTGCCATGCCAGAAGGTTATGTTCAAGAAAGAACTATTTT
TTTCAAAGATGACGGTAACTACAAGACCAGAGCTGAAGTCAAGTTTGAAGGTGATACCTTAGTTAATAGA
ATCGAATTAAAAGGTATTGATTTTAAAGAAGATGGTAACATTTTAGGTCACAAATTGGAATACAACTATA
ACTCTCACAATGTTTACATCATGGCTGACAAACAAAAGAATGGTATCAAAGTTAACTTCAAAATTAGACA
CAACATTGAAGATGGTTCTGTTCAATTAGCTGACCATTATCAACAAAATACTCCAATTGGTGATGGTCCA
GTCTTGTTACCAGACAACCATTACTTATCCACTCAATCTGCCTTATCCAAAGATCCAAACGAAAAGAGAG
ACCACATGGTCTTGTTAGAATTTGTTACTGCTGCTGGTATTACCCATGGTATTGATGAATTGTACAAATA
AGGCGCGCCACTTCTAAATAAGCGAATTTCTTATGATTTATGATTTTTATTATTAAATAAGTTATAAAAA
AAATAAGTGTATACAAATTTTAAAGTGACTCTTAGGTTTTAAAACGAAAATTCTTATTCTTGAGTAACTC
TTTCCTGTAGGTCAGGTTGCTTTCTCAGGTATAGTATGAGGTCGCTCTTATTGACCACACCTCTACCGGC
AGATCCGCTAGGGATAACAGGGTAATATAGATCTGTTTAGCTTGCCTCGTCCCCGCCGGGTCACCCGGCC
AGCGACATGGAGGCCCAGAATACCCTCCTTGACAGTCTTGACGTGCGCAGCTCAGGGGCATGATGTGACT
GTCGCCCGTACATTTAGCCCATACATCCCCATGTATAATCATTTGCATCCATACATTTTGATGGCCGCAC
GGCGCGAAGCAAAAATTACGGCTCCTCGCTGCGGACCTGCGAGCAGGGAAACGCTCCCCTCACAGACGCG
TATAACTTCGTATAATGTATGCTATACGAAGTTATTGAATTGTCCCCACGCCGCGCCCCTGTAGAGAAAT
ATAAAAGGTTAGGATTTGCCACTGAGGTTCTTCTTTCATATACTTCCTTTTAAAATCTTGCTAGGATACA
GTTCTCACATCACATCCGAACATAAACAACCATGACAGTCAACACTAAGACCTATAGTGAGAGAGCAGAA
ACTCATGCCTCACCAGTAGCACAACGATTATTTCGATTAATGGAACTGAAGAAAACCAATTTATGTGCAT
CAATTGATGTTGATACCACTAAGGAATTCCTTGAATTAATTGATAAATTGGGTCCTTATGTATGCTTAAT
CAAGACTCATATTGATATAATCAATGATTTTTCCTATGAATCCACTATTGAACCATTATTAGAACTTTCA
CGTAAACATCAATTTATGATTTTTGAAGATAGAAAATTTGCTGATATTGGTAATACCGTGAAGAAACAAT
ATATTGGTGGAGTTTATAAAATTAGTAGTTGGGCAGATATTACTAATGCTCATGGTGTCACTGGGAATGG
AGTAGTTGAAGGATTAAAACAGGGAGCTAAAGAAACCACCACCAACCAAGAGCCAAGAGGGTTATTGATG
TTAGCTGAATTATCATCAGTGGGATCATTAGCATATGGAGAATATTCTCAAAAAACTGTTGAAATTGCTA
AATCCGATAAGGAATTTGTTATTGGATTTATTGCCCAACGTGATATGGGTGGACAAGAAGAAGGATTTGA
TTGGCTTATTATGACACCTGGAGTTGGATTAGATGATAAAGGTGATGGATTAGGACAACAATATAGAACT
GTTGATGAAGTTGTTAGCACTGGAACTGATATTATCATTGTTGGTAGAGGATTGTTTGGTAAAGGAAGAG
ATCCAGATATTGAAGGTAAAAGGTATAGAGATGCTGGTTGGAATGCTTATTTGAAAAAGACTGGCCAATT
ATAATCAGTACTGACAATAAAAAGATTCTTGTTTTCAAGAACTTGTCATTTGTATAGTTTTTTTATATTG
TAGTTGTTCTATTTTAATCAAATGTTAGCGTGATTTATATTTTTTTTCGCCTCGACATCATCTGCCCAGA
TGCGAAGTTAAGTGCGCAGAAAGTAATATCATGCGTCAATCGTATGTGAATGCTGGTCGCTATACTGCTG
TCGATTCGATACTAACGCCGCCATCCAGTGTCGAAAACGAGCTCGAATTCATAACTTCGTATAATGTATG
CTATACGAAGTTATATCGATGATATCAGATCCACTAGTGGCCTATGCGGCCGCGGATCTGCCGGTCTCCC
TATAGTGAGTCGTATTAATTTCGATAAGCCAGGTTAACCTGCATTAATGAATCGGCCAACGCGCGGGGAG
AGGCGGTTTGCGTATTGGGCGCTCTTCCGCTTCCTCGCTCACTGACTCGCTGCGCTCGGTCGTTCGGCTG
CGGCGAGCGGTATCAGCTCACTCAAAGGCGGTAATACGGTTATCCACAGAATCAGGGGATAACGCAGGAA
AGAACATGTGAGCAAAAGGCCAGCAAAAGGCCAGGAACCGTAAAAAGGCCGCGTTGCTGGCGTTTTTCCA
TAGGCTCCGCCCCCCTGACGAGCATCACAAAAATCGACGCTCAAGTCAGAGGTGGCGAAACCCGACAGGA
CTATAAAGATACCAGGCGTTTCCCCCTGGAAGCTCCCTCGTGCGCTCTCCTGTTCCGACCCTGCCGCTTA
CCGGATACCTGTCCGCCTTTCTCCCTTCGGGAAGCGTGGCGCTTTCTCATAGCTCACGCTGTAGGTATCT
CAGTTCGGTGTAGGTCGTTCGCTCCAAGCTGGGCTGTGTGCACGAACCCCCCGTTCAGCCCGACCGCTGC
GCCTTATCCGGTAACTATCGTCTTGAGTCCAACCCGGTAAGACACGACTTATCGCCACTGGCAGCAGCCA
CTGGTAACAGGATTAGCAGAGCGAGGTATGTAGGCGGTGCTACAGAGTTCTTGAAGTGGTGGCCTAACTA
CGGCTACACTAGAAGAACAGTATTTGGTATCTGCGCTCTGCTGAAGCCAGTTACCTTCGGAAAAAGAGTT
GGTAGCTCTTGATCCGGCAAACAAACCACCGCTGGTAGCGGTGGTTTTTTTGTTTGCAAGCAGCAGATTA
CGCGCAGAAAAAAAGGATCTCAAGAAGATCCTTTGATCTTTTCTACGGGGTCTGACGCTCAGTGGAACGA
AAACTCACGTTAAGGGATTTTGGTCATGAGATTATCAAAAAGGATCTTCACCTAGATCCTTTTAAATTAA
AAATGAAGTTTTAAATCAATCTAAAGTATATATGAGTAAACTTGGTCTGACAGTTACCAATGCTTAATCA
GTGAGGCACCTATCTCAGCGATCTGTCTATTTCGTTCATCCATAGTTGCCTGACTCCCCGTCGTGTAGAT
AACTACGATACGGGAGGGCTTACCATCTGGCCCCAGTGCTGCAATGATACCGCGAGACCCACGCTCACCG
GCTCCAGATTTATCAGCAATAAACCAGCCAGCCGGAAGGGCCGAGCGCAGAAGTGGTCCTGCAACTTTAT
CCGCCTCCATCCAGTCTATTAATTGTTGCCGGGAAGCTAGAGTAAGTAGTTCGCCAGTTAATAGTTTGCG
CAACGTTGTTGCCATTGCTACAGGCATCGTGGTGTCACGCTCGTCGTTTGGTATGGCTTCATTCAGCTCC
GGTTCCCAACGATCAAGGCGAGTTACATGATCCCCCATGTTGTGCAAAAAAGCGGTTAGCTCCTTCGGTC
CTCCGATCGTTGTCAGAAGTAAGTTGGCCGCAGTGTTATCACTCATGGTTATGGCAGCACTGCATAATTC
TCTTACTGTCATGCCATCCGTAAGATGCTTTTCTGTGACTGGTGAGTACTCAACCAAGTCATTCTGAGAA
TAGTGTATGCGGCGACCGAGTTGCTCTTGCCCGGCGTCAATACGGGATAATACCGCGCCACATAGCAGAA
CTTTAAAAGTGCTCATCATTGGAAAACGTTCTTCGGGGCGAAAACTCTCAAGGATCTTACCGCTGTTGAG
ATCCAGTTCGATGTAACCCACTCGTGCACCCAACTGATCTTCAGCATCTTTTACTTTCACCAGCGTTTCT
GGGTGAGCAAAAACAGGAAGGCAAAATGCCGCAAAAAAGGGAATAAGGGCGACACGGAAATGTTGAATAC
TCATACTCTTCCTTTTTCAATATTATTGAAGCATTTATCAGGGTTATTGTCTCATGAGCGGATACATATT
TGAATGTATTTAGAAAAATAAACAAATAGGGGTTCCGCGCACATTTCCCCGAAAAGTGCCACCTGACGTC
TAAGAAACCATTATTATCATGACATTAACCTATAAAAATAGGCGTATCACGAGGCCCTTTCGTCTCGCGC
GTTTCGGTGATGACGGTGAAAACCTCTGACACATGCAGCTCCCGGAGACGGTCACAGCTTGTCTGTAAGC
GGATGCCGGGAGCAGACAAGCCCGTCAGGGCGCGTCAGCGGGTGTTGGCGGGTGTCGGGGCTGGCTTAAC
TATGCGGCATCAGAGCAGATTGTACTGAGAGTGCACCATATGGACATATTGTCGTTAGAACGCGGCTACA
ATTAATACATAACCTTATGTATCATACACATACGATTTAGGTGACACTATAGA
Features (pLannotate 1.2.2; 18 found; start..end, strand, type, name):
    839..863     +  promoter       Act1 promoter (fragment): rice actin promoter
   1023..2033    +  CDS            VRG4: GMT1_YEAST - Also known as GOG5, LDB3, MCD3, VAN2, VIG4. Experimental evidence at protein level: Swiss-Prot protein existence level 1. Involved in the import of GDP-mannose from the cytoplasm into the Golgi lumen. Defective copy causes severe glycosylation defect and abnormal retention of soluble endoplasmic reticulum proteins. Involved in vanadate sensitivity. From Saccharomyces cerevisiae (strain ATCC 204508 / S288c) (Baker's yeast).
   2085..2801    +  CDS            yeGFP: yeast-enhanced green fluorescent protein codons optimized for translation in S. cerevisiae and C. albicans
   2822..3009    +  terminator     ADH1 terminator: S. cerevisiae ADH1; transcription terminator for the S. cerevisiae alcohol dehydrogenase 1 (ADH1) gene
   3084..3291    +  promoter       TEF promoter (fragment): Ashbya gossypii TEF promoter
   3292..3325    -  protein_bind   loxP: Cre-mediated recombination occurs in the 8-bp core sequence (GCATACAT). Cre recombinase
   3325..3461    +  promoter       TEF promoter (fragment): Ashbya gossypii TEF promoter
   3480..4268    +  CDS            URA3: PYRF_YEAST - Experimental evidence at protein level: Swiss-Prot protein existence level 1. From Saccharomyces cerevisiae (strain ATCC 204508 / S288c) (Baker's yeast).
   4280..4477    +  terminator     TEF terminator: Ashbya gossypii TEF terminator
   4531..4564    -  protein_bind   loxP: Cre-mediated recombination occurs in the 8-bp core sequence (GCATACAT). Cre recombinase
   4619..4637    -  promoter       T7 promoter: promoter for bacteriophage T7 RNA polymerase
   4659..4712    -  CDS            lacI (fragment): lac repressor; lacI; The lac repressor binds to the lac operator to inhibit transcription in E. coli. This inhibition can be relieved by adding lactose or isopropyl-β-D-thiogalactopyranoside (IPTG).
   4895..5483    -  rep_origin     ori: high-copy-number ColE1/pMB1/pBR322/pUC origin of replication
   5654..6514    -  CDS            AmpR: β-lactamase; bla; confers resistance to ampicillin, carbenicillin, and related antibiotics
   6515..6619    -  promoter       AmpR promoter: bla
   6714..6749    +  CDS            rop (fragment): Rop protein, which maintains plasmids at low copy number; rop
   6851..6902    +  misc_feature   bom (fragment): basis of mobility region from pBR322
   6965..6983    +  promoter       SP6 promoter: promoter for bacteriophage SP6 RNA polymerase
