[The description below was written by a language model from this plasmid's Addgene catalogue record and pLannotate feature annotations shown in this document.]
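Description:
ZJOM2 is a yeast integrating plasmid built on the KT209 backbone and designed to add a fluorescently tagged copy of VRG4 to the Saccharomyces cerevisiae genome, leaving the endogenous gene in place. It has no yeast replication origin in the annotated features, consistent with its stated use for chromosomal integration. In E. coli it is propagated through a high-copy ColE1/pUC-type origin and selected with ampicillin via the β-lactamase gene. Small fragments of lacI, rop and bom, together with flanking T7 and SP6 promoters, are leftovers of the cloning backbone.

The payload, listed as p1k-VRG4-GFP, consists of the VRG4 coding sequence, which encodes the Golgi GDP-mannose transporter, fused at its C terminus to GFP and followed by the ADH1 terminator. The catalogue names the tag EGFP, whereas the sequence annotation identifies it as yeast-enhanced, codon-optimised yeGFP. The promoter is not explicitly stated. About 1 kb of sequence lies upstream of the open reading frame, and the "p1k" label may refer to this region, but the record does not define it. The short hit to a rice actin promoter there is only a 25-nt fragment and is probably spurious.

Downstream sits the yeast selection cassette, a URA3 gene driven by the Ashbya gossypii TEF promoter and TEF terminator. The catalogue gives it as the Candida albicans gene, although the annotation tool matched it to the S. cerevisiae protein. Two loxP sites bracket this cassette, one of them interrupting the TEF promoter, so Cre recombinase could in principle excise the marker after integration. The construct belongs to a validated set of fluorescent organelle markers and is used to label the early Golgi in live budding yeast.
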