Addgene plasmid #133633: ZJOM2
Purpose: Integration of VRG4-GFP as an additional copy in genome, use auxotrophic marker URA3(Candida albicans). Marker for yeast early golgi.
Depositing lab: Zhiping Xie. Depositing organization: Shanghai Jiao Tong University. Publication: A Validated Set of Fluorescent-Protein-Based Markers for Major Organelles in Yeast (Saccharomyces cerevisiae). Zhu J, Zhang ZT, Tang SW, Zhao BS, Li H, Song JZ, Li D, Xie Z. MBio. 2019 Sep 3;10(5). pii: mBio.01691-19. doi: 10.1128/mBio.01691-19. PubMed 31481383.
Backbone
  Vector backbone: KT209
  Vector type: Yeast Expression
Growth in bacteria
  Bacterial resistance: Ampicillin, 100 μg/mL
  Growth temperature: 37°C
  Growth strain: DH5alpha
  Copy number: Unknown
Gene/Insert
  Gene/Insert name: p1k-VRG4-GFP
  Species: S. cerevisiae (budding yeast)
  Insert size (bp): 2000
  Entrez Gene: VRG4 (a.k.a. YGL225W, GOG5, LDB3, VAN2, VIG4)
  Tag / fusion protein: EGFP (C terminal on insert)
  Cloning method: Gibson Cloning
Terms and licenses: Academic/Nonprofit Terms; Industry Terms: Not Available to Industry
How to cite: ZJOM2 was a gift from Zhiping Xie (Addgene plasmid # 133633 ; http://n2t.net/addgene:133633 ; RRID:Addgene_133633)
